>Addgene plasmid #32793 | pcDNA3.1-xASIC1 | addgene partial sequence | sequence record 38965 | T7 5'-TAATACGACTCACTATAGGG-3'
GTACCGAGCTCGGATCCACTAGTCCAGTGTGGTGGAATTGCCCTTCCGGATGGATGTGAAAGAAGCAGAA
GAGCTGAGCAGCCCCCAGCCATTGGCAATTCAAGCTTTTGCAAGTGGATCCACACTACATGGCCTTGCTC
ACATCTTCACATATGAGCGCTTCTCCTGTCGAAGGCTTATCTGGATACTGTGCTTCCTGGGCTCCTTATC
TCTCCTGCTATTCGTCTGCACAGAGAGGATCATCTATTACTTTGAGTACCCACACGTCACCAAACTGGAT
GAGATTTCTACTCCTAAAATGATCTTCCCAGCGGTGACCTTCTGTAACCTCAATGAATTCCGCTTCAGCC
GTGTGACGAAAAATGACCTGTATCACGCAGGGGAGCTGCTCAGCCTGCTCAACAACAGGTATGAACTCCC
TGATTCACAGTTGGCTGATGAGAAAGTGATGGAAATACTACAGGATAAAGCCAACTTCCGCAATTTCAAG
CCAAAGCCATTTAATATGCGCGAATTTTATGACCGAACAGGACACGACATTCGGGACATGCTTCTGAATT
GCAAGTTTCGAGGAGAGGAATGCAGTGCTGATAACTTTGTTCCCGTCTTTACCAGATATGGGAAATGCTA
TACTTTTAACTCTGGGCGCAATGGACCTCCCTTAGTGACCACAAAAGG
