[The description below was written by a language model from this plasmid's Addgene catalogue record.]
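Description:
pcDNA3.1-xASIC1 is a mammalian expression plasmid built on the commercial pcDNA3.1 backbone and carrying the Xenopus laevis (frog) ASIC1 gene, also known as ACCN2, which encodes acid-sensing ion channel 1. The insert was introduced by TOPO cloning and sits downstream of the CMV promoter, a strong constitutive viral promoter that drives high-level transcription in most mammalian cell lines. A T7 primer is listed for sequencing from the 5′ side, which implies a T7 priming site between the CMV promoter and the insert, as is usual for this backbone. The record does not mention any epitope tag, fluorescent fusion or mutation, so the insert appears to be an untagged channel coding sequence, though this is not explicitly stated.

In bacteria the plasmid is maintained at high copy number and selected with ampicillin. In mammalian cells, a neomycin resistance marker allows G418 selection, so the construct can be used either for transient transfection or to derive stably expressing cell lines. No feature table or insert size is provided, so details of the polyadenylation signal, origins of replication and exact insert boundaries are not documented here beyond what is typical of pcDNA3.1.

The record does not state a specific purpose. A construct of this type is generally suited to heterologous expression of the frog channel for functional study, such as electrophysiological characterisation of proton-gated currents and comparison of ASIC1 properties across species.
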