Addgene plasmid #32793: pcDNA3.1-xASIC1
Depositing lab: Cecelia Canessa.
Backbone
  Vector backbone: pcDNA3.1
  Backbone manufacturer: Invitrogen
  Vector type: Mammalian Expression
  Selectable markers: Neomycin (select with G418)
Growth in bacteria
  Bacterial resistance: Ampicillin, 100 μg/mL
  Growth temperature: 37°C
  Growth strain: DH5alpha
  Copy number: High Copy
Gene/Insert
  Gene/Insert name: ASIC1 (alt name: ACCN2)
  Species: X. laevis (frog)
  Promoter: CMV
  Cloning method: TOPO Cloning
  Sequencing primers: 5′ T7
Terms and licenses: Academic/Nonprofit Terms; Industry Terms: Not Available to Industry
How to cite: pcDNA3.1-xASIC1 was a gift from Cecelia Canessa (Addgene plasmid # 32793 ; http://n2t.net/addgene:32793 ; RRID:Addgene_32793)
